Addgene plasmid #156510: pD649-HAsp-ERMAP-Fc(DAPA)-AviTag-6xHis
Purpose: Mammalian expression of cell-surface protein extracellular domain fused to Fc(DAPA)-Avi-6xHis. Protein is secreted from cells.
Depositing lab: Chris Garcia. Depositing organization: Stanford University. Publication: A Human IgSF Cell-Surface Interactome Reveals a Complex Network of Protein-Protein Interactions. Wojtowicz WM, Vielmetter J, Fernandes RA, Siepe DH, Eastman CL, Chisholm GB, Cox S, Klock H, Anderson PW, Rue SM, Miller JJ, Glaser SM, Bragstad ML, Vance J, Lam AW, Lesley SA, Zinn K, Garcia KC. Cell. 2020 Aug 20;182(4):1027-1043.e17. doi: 10.1016/j.cell.2020.07.025. PubMed 32822567.
Backbone
  Vector backbone: pD649
  Backbone size w/o insert (bp): 6106
  Vector type: Mammalian Expression
Growth in bacteria
  Bacterial resistance: Ampicillin, 100 μg/mL
  Growth temperature: 37°C
  Growth strain: DH5alpha
  Copy number: High Copy
Gene/Insert
  Gene/Insert name: ERMAP
  Species: H. sapiens (human)
  Insert size (bp): 378
  Mutation: Fc region of human IgG contains D265A and P329A mutations (DAPA)
  Entrez Gene: ERMAP (a.k.a. BTN5, PRO2801, RD, SC)
  Promoter: CMV/SP6
  Tag / fusion protein: Fc(DAPA)-AviTag-6xHis (C terminal on backbone)
  Cloning method: Restriction Enzyme; 5′ cloning site GCGGCCGC (not destroyed); 3′ cloning site GGCGCGCC (not destroyed)
  Sequencing primers: 5′ ATTTAGGTGACACTATAG; 3′ CACGTACCAGTTGAACTTCACC
Resource information
  A portion of this plasmid was derived from a plasmid made by: synthesis by ThermoFisher
Terms and licenses: Academic/Nonprofit Terms; Industry Terms: Not Available to Industry
Depositor comments: Some plasmids in this collection may have an IS4-like element ISVsa5 family transposase upstream of the CMV promoter.
How to cite: pD649-HAsp-ERMAP-Fc(DAPA)-AviTag-6xHis was a gift from Chris Garcia (Addgene plasmid # 156510 ; http://n2t.net/addgene:156510 ; RRID:Addgene_156510)
