[The description below was written by a language model from this plasmid's Addgene catalogue record and pLannotate feature annotations shown in this document.]
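Description:
pD649-HAsp-ERMAP-Fc(DAPA)-AviTag-6xHis is a mammalian expression plasmid built on the pD649 backbone for producing a secreted, Fc-fused form of the extracellular domain of human ERMAP (erythroblast membrane-associated protein, an immunoglobulin superfamily cell-surface protein). In E. coli it replicates from a high-copy ColE1/pUC-type origin and is selected with ampicillin through a complete β-lactamase gene. The sequenced record is 6,484 nt. Short annotated fragments of f1 ori, lacZα, KanR and an rrnB terminator appear to be backbone remnants rather than functional parts.

The expression cassette is driven by the CMV immediate-early enhancer and promoter, followed by a fragment of CMV intron A and an SP6 promoter, which also serves as a sequencing primer site. The name indicates an HA signal peptide (HAsp), although the automated annotation labels a short stretch in this position as an IgH signal sequence fragment. This leader directs secretion of the roughly 380 bp ERMAP ectodomain segment, which is cloned between retained NotI and AscI sites. It is fused at its C terminus to a human IgG1 Fc carrying the D265A and P329A (DAPA) substitutions, which are generally used to reduce Fc effector interactions. An AviTag for site-specific biotinylation and a 6xHis tag for affinity purification follow, and the transcript ends at a bGH polyadenylation signal.

A separate SV40 promoter/EM7 unit with an SV40 poly(A) signal carries puromycin N-acetyltransferase sequence and a ble fragment, both annotated as partial, so mammalian selection capacity is not confirmed by the record. The plasmid belongs to a collection used to map human IgSF cell-surface protein interactions. The depositor notes that some members may carry an IS4-like transposase insertion upstream of the CMV promoter.
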