Features (pLannotate 1.2.2; 21 found; start..end, strand, type, name):
    242..350     -  rep_origin     f1 ori (fragment): f1 bacteriophage origin of replication; arrow indicates direction of (+) strand synthesis
    351..462     -  polyA_signal   bGH poly(A) signal: bovine growth hormone polyadenylation signal
    677..1354    -  CDS            IGHG1 (fragment): IGHG1_HUMAN - Experimental evidence at protein level: Swiss-Prot protein existence level 1. Constant region of immunoglobulin heavy chains. Immunoglobulins, also known as antibodies, are membrane-bound or secreted glycoproteins produced by B lymphocytes. In the recognition phase of humoral immunity, the membrane-bound immunoglobulins serve as receptors which, upon binding of a specific antigen, trigger the clonal expansion and differentiation of B lymphocytes into immunoglobulins- secreting plasma cells. Secreted immunoglobulins mediate the effector phase of humoral immunity, which results in
   1370..1753    -  CDS            ERMAP (fragment): ERMAP_HUMAN - Also known as RD, SC. Experimental evidence at protein level: Swiss-Prot protein existence level 1. Possible role as a cell-adhesion or receptor molecule of erythroid cells. From Homo sapiens (Human).
   1856..1893    -  CDS            IgH signal sequence (fragment): signal sequence from the mouse immunoglobulin heavy chain variable region
   1897..1915    -  promoter       SP6 promoter: promoter for bacteriophage SP6 RNA polymerase
   1967..2010    -  intron         CMV intron (fragment): modified intron A from human cytomegalovirus
   2146..2349    -  promoter       CMV promoter: human cytomegalovirus (CMV) immediate early promoter
   2350..2653    -  enhancer       CMV enhancer: human cytomegalovirus immediate early enhancer
   2896..2912    -  protein_bind   lac operator: The lac repressor binds to the lac operator to inhibit transcription in E. coli. This inhibition can be relieved by adding lactose or isopropyl-β-D-thiogalactopyranoside (IPTG). lac repressor encoded by lacI
   3368..3387    +  CDS            lacZα (fragment): LacZα fragment of β-galactosidase; lacZ fragment
   3412..3429    -  terminator     rrnB T2 terminator (fragment): transcription terminator T2 from the E. coli rrnB gene
   3654..4242    -  rep_origin     ori: high-copy-number ColE1/pMB1/pBR322/pUC origin of replication
   4353..4377    +  CDS            KanR (fragment): aminoglycoside phosphotransferase; aph(3')-Ia; confers resistance to kanamycin
   4407..4503    +  promoter       AmpR promoter (fragment): bla
   4506..5366    +  CDS            AmpR: β-lactamase; bla; confers resistance to ampicillin, carbenicillin, and related antibiotics
   5419..5540    -  polyA_signal   SV40 poly(A) signal: SV40 polyadenylation signal
   5535..5660    -  CDS            ble (fragment): BLE_KLEPN - Experimental evidence at protein level: Swiss-Prot protein existence level 1. Binding protein with a strong affinity to the bleomycin family of antibiotics. Binds to CL990; an antimitotic-antibiotic compound. From Klebsiella pneumoniae.
   5670..6269    -  CDS            PuroR (fragment): puromycin N-acetyltransferase; pac from Streptomyces; confers resistance to puromycin
   6288..6335    -  promoter       EM7 promoter: synthetic bacterial promoter&nbsp
   6383..228     -  promoter       SV40 promoter (across the origin): SV40 enhancer and early promoter
>Addgene plasmid #156510 | pD649-HAsp-ERMAP-Fc(DAPA)-AviTag-6xHis | addgene full sequence | sequence record 368838 | Addgene NGS Result
GCCATGGGGCGGAGAATGGGCGGAACTGGGCGGAGTTAGGGGCGGGATGGGCGGAGTTAGGGGCGGGACT
ATGGTTGCTGACTAATTGAGATGCATGCTTTGCATACTTCTGCCTGCTGGGGAGCCTGGGGACTTTCCAC
ACCTGGTTGCTGACTAATTGAGATGCATGCTTTGCATACTTCTGCCTGCTGGGGAGCCTGGGGACTTTCC
ACACCCTAACTGACACACATTCCACAGAATTAATTCGCGTTAAATTTTTGTTAAATCAGCTCATTTTTTA
ACCAATAGGCCGAAATCGGCAAAATCCCTTATAAATCAAAAGAATAGACCGAGATAGGGTTGAGTGTTGT
GATGCAATTTCCTCATTTTATTAGGAAAGGACAGTGGGAGTGGCACCTTCCAGGGTCAAGGAAGGCACGG
GGGAGGGGCAAACAACAGATGGCTGGCAACTAGAAGGCACAGTCGAGGCTGATTTTCTCTATCTATTTAT
TTTACTACTCAAGACTATCTTGCAAAGTAGAAGAACCCTGTCTGCAGTATGACGACCGTGTATACCCGAT
TGGCTTACCGGGTAACGCGTTGTGCCAGTGACTACAGGCCGGCCTTAGTGGTGATGGTGGTGGTGTTCAT
GCCACTCAATCTTCTGAGCCTCGAAAATATCATTAAGACCGCTGCCGCCGGGGCTCAGGCTCAGGGACTT
CTGGGTGTAGTGGTTGTGCAGGGCCTCGTGCATCACGCTGCAGCTGAACACGTTGCCCTGCTGCCACCTG
GACTTGTCCACGGTCAGCTTGCTGTACAGGAAGAAGCTGCCGTCGCTGTCCAGCACTGGGGGGGTGGTCT
TGTAGTTGTTCTCGGGCTGGCCGTTGCTCTCCCACTCCACGGCGATATCGCTGGGGTAGAAGCCCTTCAC
CAGACAGGTCAGGGACACCTGGTTCTTGGTCATCTCCTCCCGGCTGGGGGGCAGGGTGTACACCTGGGGC
TCCCGTGGCTGGCCCTTGGCCTTGCTGATTGTCTTTTCGATTGGGGCAGCCAGGGCCTTGTTGGAGACTT
TGCACTTGTATTCTTTGCCGTTCAGCCAGTCCTGGTGCAGCACGGTCAGCACGGACACCACCCTGTAGGT
GCTGTTGTACTGCTCCTCTCTGGGCTTGGTCTTGGCGTTGTGCACCTCCACGCCGTCCACGTACCAGTTG
AACTTCACCTCTGGGTCCTCGTGGGACACGGCCACCACCACGCAGGTCACCTCGGGGGTCCTGCTGATCA
TCAGGGTGTCCTTGGGCTTGGGGGGGAACAGGAACACGGAAGGCCCTCCCAGCAGTTCTGGAGCTGGGCA
GGGGGGGCAGGTGTGGGTCTTGTCGCCGCCCGGCGCGCCAGCAGAAGGAGACAGAGAGCCCACAGAAGGA
GCGGCCACTTGCAGGATGACGGTGTCCTCTTTGCTCAGGTTGCCCACTTGGATCAGACATCTGTAGCTGC
CCTGATCTTCCAGCCGCACGTCCAGGATCTGCAGTGTCACAGATCCCTCTTGGGCATCCCGCACGAGCAC
TGTTCTGCCCTTGTACTCAGGCATCAGGTCCTCGTCCTGGTCCTTGCCATCTCTGAAGATGTGCACGGCC
TGAGATCTCTGAGGAAATGGGCTTCTCAGCCAGCGAACTTCTTTAGGCACGGTGCCAGGCCACAGAGACA
GAGGACACAACAGTTCGGCGGTTCCTCCGAGCAGGGCCACATGAAATTTTCCAGCGTCGCCAGCATGGGC
GGCCGCAGCGAACACCAGGCAGAAGATGTAGCTCAGGGCAATGATGGTCTTCATGGTGGCGCTAGCAGGC
GCGTTTTCGATAGAACCGAGGTGCAGTTGGACCTGGGAGTGGACACCTGTGGAGAGAAAGGCAAAGTGGA
TGTTATTCTATAGTGTCACCTAAATCGTATGTGTATGATACATAAGGTTATGTATTAATTGTAGCCGCGT
TCTAACGAAGCCAAGGGGGTGGGCCTATAGACTCTATAGGCGGTACTTACGTCACTCTTGGCACGGGGAA
TCCGCGTTCCAATGCACCGTTCCCGGCCGCGGAGGCTGGATCGGTCCCGGTGTCTTCTATGGAGGTCAAA
ACAGCGTGGATGGCGTCTCCAGGCGATCTGACGGTTCACTAAACGAGCTCTGCTTATATAGACCTCCCAC
CGTACACGCCTACCGCCCATTTGCGTCAATGGGGCGGAGTTGTTACGACATTTTGGAAAGTCCCGTTGAT
TTTGGTGCCAAAACAAACTCCCATTGACGTCAATGGGGTGGAGACTTGGAAATCCCCGTGAGTCAAACCG
CTATCCACGCCCATTGATGTACTGCCAAAACCGCATCACCATGGTAATAGCGATGACTAATACGTAGATG
TACTGCCAAGTAGGAAAGTCCCATAAGGTCATGTACTGGGCATAATGCCAGGCGGGCCATTTACCGTCAT
TGACGTCAATAGGGGGCGTACTTGGCATATGATACACTTGATGTACTGCCAAGTGGGCAGTTTACCGTAA
ATACTCCACCCATTGACGTCAATGGAAAGTCCCTATTGGCGTTACTATGGGAACATACGTCATTATTGAC
GTCAATGGGCGGGGGTCGTTGGGCGGTCAGCCAGGCGGGCCATTTACCGTAAGTTATGTAACGCGGAACT
CCATATATGGGCTATGAACTAATGACCCCGTAATTGATTACTATTAATAACTAGTCAATAATCAATGCCA
ACATGGCGGTCATATTGGACATGAGCCAATATAAATGTACATATTATGATATAGATACAACGTATGCAAT
GGCCAATAGCCAATATTGATTTATGCTATATAACCAATGAATAATATGGCTAATGGCCAATATTGAGTCA
ACGCCACTGTGCATGAAGCTCGTAATTGTTATCCGCTCACAATTAAGGGCGACACAAAATTTATTCTAAA
TGATAATAAATACTGATAACATCTTATAGTTTGTATTATATTTTGTATTATCGTTGACATGTATAATTTT
GATATCAAAAACTGATTTTCCCTTTATTATTTTCGAGATTTATTTTCTTAATTCTCTTTAACAAACTAGA
AATATTGTATATACAAAAAATCATAAATAATAGATGAATAGTTTAATTATAGGTGTTCATCAATCGAAAA
AGCAACGTATCTTATTTAAAGTGCGTTGCTTTTTTCTCATTTATAAGGTTAAATAATTCTCATATATCAA
GCAAAGTGACAGGCGCCCTTAAATATTCTGACAAATGCTCTTTCCCTAAACTCCCCCCATAAAAAAACCC
GCCGAAGCGGGTTTTTACGTTATTTGCGGATTAACGATTACTCGTTATCAGAACCGCCCAGGGGGCCCGA
GCTTAAGACTGGCCGTCGTTTTACAACACAGAAAGAGTTTGTAGAAACGCAAAAAGGCCATCCGTCAGGG
GCCTTCTGCTTAGTTTGATGCCTGGCAGTTCCCTACTCTCGCCTTCCGCTTCCTCGCTCACTGACTCGCT
GCGCTCGGTCGTTCGGCTGCGGCGAGCGGTATCAGCTCACTCAAAGGCGGTAATACGGTTATCCACAGAA
TCAGGGGATAACGCAGGAAAGAACATGTGAGCAAAAGGCCAGCAAAAGGCCAGGAACCGTAAAAAGGCCG
CGTTGCTGGCGTTTTTCCATAGGCTCCGCCCCCCTGACGAGCATCACAAAAATCGACGCTCAAGTCAGAG
GTGGCGAAACCCGACAGGACTATAAAGATACCAGGCGTTTCCCCCTGGAAGCTCCCTCGTGCGCTCTCCT
GTTCCGACCCTGCCGCTTACCGGATACCTGTCCGCCTTTCTCCCTTCGGGAAGCGTGGCGCTTTCTCATA
GCTCACGCTGTAGGTATCTCAGTTCGGTGTAGGTCGTTCGCTCCAAGCTGGGCTGTGTGCACGAACCCCC
CGTTCAGCCCGACCGCTGCGCCTTATCCGGTAACTATCGTCTTGAGTCCAACCCGGTAAGACACGACTTA
TCGCCACTGGCAGCAGCCACTGGTAACAGGATTAGCAGAGCGAGGTATGTAGGCGGTGCTACAGAGTTCT
TGAAGTGGTGGGCTAACTACGGCTACACTAGAAGAACAGTATTTGGTATCTGCGCTCTGCTGAAGCCAGT
TACCTTCGGAAAAAGAGTTGGTAGCTCTTGATCCGGCAAACAAACCACCGCTGGTAGCGGTGGTTTTTTT
GTTTGCAAGCAGCAGATTACGCGCAGAAAAAAAGGATCTCAAGAAGATCCTTTGATCTTTTCTACGGGGT
CTGACGCTCAGTGGAACGACGCGCGCGTAACTCACGTTAAGGGATTTTGGTCATGAGCAAGGGGTGTTAT
GAGCCATATTCAGGTATAAATGGGCTCGCGATAATGTTCAGAATTGGTTAATTGGTTGTAACACTGACCC
CTATTTGTTTATTTTTCTAAATACATTCAAATATGTATCCGCTCATGAGACAATAACCCTGATAAATGCT
TCAATAATATTGAAAAAGGAAGAATATGAGTATTCAACATTTCCGTGTCGCCCTTATTCCCTTTTTTGCG
GCATTTTGCCTTCCTGTTTTTGCTCACCCAGAAACGCTGGTGAAAGTAAAAGATGCTGAAGATCAGTTGG
GTGCACGAGTGGGTTACATCGAACTGGATCTCAACAGCGGTAAGATCCTTGAGAGTTTTCGCCCCGAAGA
ACGTTTTCCAATGATGAGCACTTTTAAAGTTCTGCTATGTGGCGCGGTATTATCCCGTATTGACGCCGGG
CAAGAGCAACTCGGTCGCCGCATACACTATTCTCAGAATGACTTGGTTGAGTACTCACCAGTCACAGAAA
AGCATCTTACGGATGGCATGACAGTAAGAGAATTATGCAGTGCTGCCATAACCATGAGTGATAACACTGC
GGCCAACTTACTTCTGACAACGATCGGAGGACCGAAGGAGCTAACCGCTTTTTTGCACAACATGGGGGAT
CATGTAACTCGCCTTGATCGTTGGGAACCGGAGCTGAATGAAGCCATACCAAACGACGAGCGTGACACCA
CGATGCCTGTAGCGATGGCAACAACGTTGCGCAAACTATTAACTGGCGAACTACTTACTCTAGCTTCCCG
GCAACAATTAATAGACTGGATGGAGGCGGATAAAGTTGCAGGACCACTTCTGCGCTCGGCCCTTCCGGCT
GGCTGGTTTATTGCTGATAAATCCGGAGCCGGTGAGCGTGGTTCTCGCGGTATCATCGCAGCGCTGGGGC
CAGATGGTAAGCCCTCCCGTATCGTAGTTATCTACACGACGGGGAGTCAGGCAACTATGGATGAACGAAA
TAGACAGATCGCTGAGATAGGTGCCTCACTGATTAAGCATTGGTAATGACCATGATTACGCCAAGCTCTA
GCTAGAGGTCGACGGTATACAGACATGATAAGATACATTGATGAGTTTGGACAAACCACAACTAGAATGC
AGTGAAAAAAATGCTTTATTTGTGAAATTTGTGATGCTATTGCTTTATTTGTAACCATTATAAGCTGCAA
TAAACAAGTTGGGGTGGGCGAAGAACTCCAGCATGAGATCCCCGCGCTGGAGGATCATCCAGCCGGCGTC
CCGGAAAACGATTCCGAAGCCCAACCTTTCATAGAAGGCGGCGGTGGAATCGAAATCTCGTAGCACGTGT
CAGGCACCGGGCTTGCGGGTCATGCACCAGGTGCGCGGTCCTTCGGGCACCTCGACGTCGGCGGTGACGG
TGAAGCCGAGCCGCTCGTAGAAGGGGAGGTTGCGGGGCGCGGATGTCTCCAGGAAGGCGGGCACCCCGGC
GCGCTCGGCCGCCTCCACTCCGGGGAGCACGACGGCGCTGCCCAGACCCTTGCCCTGGTGGTCGGGCGAG
ACGCCGACGGTGGCCAGGAACCACGCGGGCTCCTTGGGCCGGTGCGGCGCCAGGAGGCCTTCCATCTGTT
GCTGCGCGGCCAGCCGGGAACCGCTCAACTCGGCCATGCGCGGGCCGATCTCGGCGAACACCGCCCCCGC
TTCGACGCTCTCCGGCGTGGTCCAGACCGCCACCGCGGCGCCGTCGTCCGCGACCCACACCTTGCCGATG
TCGAGCCCGACGCGCGTGAGGAAGAGTTCTTGCAGCTCGGTGACCCGCTCGATGTGGCGGTCCGGATCGA
CGGTGTGGCGCGTGGCGGGGTAGTCGGCGAACGCGGCGGCGAGGGTGCGTACGGCCCTGGGGACGTCGTC
GCGGGTGGCGAGGCGCACCGTGGGCTTGTACTCGGTCATGGTTTAGTTCCTCACCTTGTCGTATTATACT
ATGCCGATATACTATGCCGATGATTAATTGTCAACACGTGCTGATCAGATCCGAAAATGGATATACAAGC
TCCCGGGAGCTTTTTGCAAAAGCCTAGGCCTCCAAAAAAGCCTCCTCACTACTTCTGGAATAGCTCAGAG
GCAGAGGCGGCCTCGGCCTCTGCATAAATAAAAAAAATTAGTCA
